Addgene plasmid #103702: LSB-hsa-miR-6503-5p
Purpose: Used to sense miRNA activity using fluorescence based tools. hsa-miR-6503-5p target in 3' UTR of of mKate. miRNA activity can be measured by the repression of mKate2 relative to EBFP2 fluorescent proteins . Plasmid is inherently unstable; please see Depositor Comments
Depositing lab: Ron Weiss. Depositing organization: Massachusetts Institute of Technology. Publication: A mixed antagonistic/synergistic miRNA repression model enables accurate predictions of multi-input miRNA sensor activity. Gam JJ, Babb J, Weiss R. Nat Commun. 2018 Jun 22;9(1):2430. doi: 10.1038/s41467-018-04575-0. PubMed 29934631.
Backbone
  Vector backbone: Low Sensor Backbone (LSB)
  Vector type: Mammalian Expression, Synthetic Biology
Growth in bacteria
  Bacterial resistance: Ampicillin and Kanamycin, 100 & 50 μg/mL
  Growth temperature: 30°C
  Growth strain: NEB Stable
  Copy number: High Copy
Gene/Insert
  Gene/Insert name: hsa-miR-6503-5p target
  Species: H. sapiens (human)
  Entrez Gene: MIR6503 (a.k.a. hsa-mir-6503)
  Promoter: EF-1a
  Cloning method: Gibson Cloning
Terms and licenses: Academic/Nonprofit Terms; Industry Terms: Not Available to Industry
Depositor comments: Please note that this plasmid is inherently unstable due to a repeating poly A element. We recommend performing a diagnostic digest on multiple colonies upon receipt. The depositors would like to note the presence of several discrepancies between the depositor sequence and physical plasmid sequence. In particular, the sequences upstream and downstream of the puromycin coding region have 10 bp insertions which do not affect the ability to perform puromycin selection. The sequences for those regions within the physical plasmids are as follows: Upstream of Puro: GAATTCGACCGCCTGTCTCAAGGTGCCACC; Downstream of Puro: GCTTTGAGACTACGCGTGAATTCACTCCTC. Please contact if you are interested in this plasmid prior to placing an order.
How to cite: LSB-hsa-miR-6503-5p was a gift from Ron Weiss (Addgene plasmid # 103702 ; http://n2t.net/addgene:103702 ; RRID:Addgene_103702)
