[The description below was written by a language model from this plasmid's Addgene catalogue record and pLannotate feature annotations shown in this document.]
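Description:
LSB-hsa-miR-6503-5p is a mammalian expression and synthetic-biology plasmid of about 11 kb, built on the Low Sensor Backbone (LSB) and designed to report the activity of the human microRNA hsa-miR-6503-5p by fluorescence. It replicates in E. coli from a high-copy ColE1/pUC-type origin and carries both a β-lactamase gene (ampicillin) and an aph(3')-Ia gene (kanamycin), so it is maintained under dual selection. A puromycin N-acetyltransferase coding sequence followed by a rabbit β-globin polyadenylation signal allows puromycin selection in mammalian cells. The feature table does not annotate a dedicated promoter for this cassette.

The payload consists of two parallel transcription units, each driven by the human EF-1α core promoter with its intron A and terminated by a β-globin-derived 3' region and poly(A) signal. Gateway attB4, attB1 and attB2 sites flank the promoter and coding modules. One unit encodes the red fluorescent protein mKate2 and, according to the record, carries the hsa-miR-6503-5p target in its 3' UTR. The target itself is not annotated in the feature table, though there is an unannotated gap between attB2 and the β-globin sequence downstream of mKate2. The second unit encodes the blue protein EBFP2 without a target and serves as an internal reference for plasmid dose and expression. When the miRNA is active in transfected cells, it represses mKate2 but not EBFP2, so the mKate2-to-EBFP2 ratio measures miRNA activity.

The depositor warns that the repeated poly(A) elements make the plasmid inherently unstable. The depositor also notes small insertions flanking the puromycin coding region in the physical plasmid relative to the deposited sequence, which are reported not to impair selection.
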