Features (pLannotate 1.2.2; 28 found; start..end, strand, type, name):
     87..675     -  rep_origin     ori: high-copy-number ColE1/pMB1/pBR322/pUC origin of replication
    846..1706    -  CDS            AmpR: β-lactamase; bla; confers resistance to ampicillin, carbenicillin, and related antibiotics
   1707..1778    -  promoter       AmpR promoter: bla
   1857..2456    +  CDS            PuroR: puromycin N-acetyltransferase; pac from Streptomyces alboniger; confers resistance to puromycin
   2461..2541    +  CDS            HBB (fragment): HBB_PONPY - Experimental evidence at transcript level: Swiss-Prot protein existence level 2. Involved in oxygen transport from the lung to the various peripheral tissues. From Pongo pygmaeus (Bornean orangutan).
   2612..2667    +  polyA_signal   β-globin poly(A) signal: rabbit β-globin polyadenylation signal (Gil and Proudfoot, 1987)
   3646..3666    +  protein_bind   attB4: mutant version of attB; core recombination site for the Gateway® BP reaction BP Clonase™
   3734..3945    +  promoter       EF-1α core promoter: core promoter for human elongation factor EF-1α
   3946..4884    +  intron         EF-1α intron A: intron upstream of the start codon of human EF-1α
   4911..4931    +  protein_bind   attB1: mutant version of attB; core recombination site for the Gateway® BP reaction BP Clonase™
   4951..5646    +  CDS            mKate2: mKate2 is a basic (constitutively fluorescent) red fluorescent protein published in 2009, derived from Entacmaea quadricolor. It is reported to be a rapidly-maturing monomer with moderate acid sensitivity.
   5666..5690    -  protein_bind   attB2: mutant version of attB; recombination site for the Gateway® BP reaction BP Clonase™
   5838..5912    +  CDS            HBB (fragment): HBB_PONPY - Experimental evidence at transcript level: Swiss-Prot protein existence level 2. Involved in oxygen transport from the lung to the various peripheral tissues. From Pongo pygmaeus (Bornean orangutan).
   5983..6038    +  polyA_signal   β-globin poly(A) signal: rabbit β-globin polyadenylation signal (Gil and Proudfoot, 1987)
   6422..6447    +  misc_feature   SA: splice acceptor site
   7119..7139    +  protein_bind   attB4: mutant version of attB; core recombination site for the Gateway® BP reaction BP Clonase™
   7207..7418    +  promoter       EF-1α core promoter: core promoter for human elongation factor EF-1α
   7419..8357    +  intron         EF-1α intron A: intron upstream of the start codon of human EF-1α
   8384..8404    +  protein_bind   attB1: mutant version of attB; core recombination site for the Gateway® BP reaction BP Clonase™
   8415..9131    +  CDS            EBFP2: EBFP2 is a basic (constitutively fluorescent) blue fluorescent protein published in 2007, derived from Aequorea victoria. It is reported to be a rapidly-maturing monomer with moderate acid sensitivity.
   9139..9163    -  protein_bind   attB2: mutant version of attB; recombination site for the Gateway® BP reaction BP Clonase™
   9167..9247    +  CDS            HBB (fragment): HBB_PONPY - Experimental evidence at transcript level: Swiss-Prot protein existence level 2. Involved in oxygen transport from the lung to the various peripheral tissues. From Pongo pygmaeus (Bornean orangutan).
   9318..9373    +  polyA_signal   β-globin poly(A) signal: rabbit β-globin polyadenylation signal (Gil and Proudfoot, 1987)
   9756..9778    -  protein_bind   lac operator (fragment): The lac repressor binds to the lac operator to inhibit transcription in E. coli. This inhibition can be relieved by adding lactose or isopropyl-β-D-thiogalactopyranoside (IPTG). lac repressor encoded by lacI
   9782..9812    -  promoter       lac promoter: promoter for the E. coli lac operon
   9827..9848    -  protein_bind   CAP binding site: CAP binding activates transcription in the presence of cAMP. E. coli catabolite activator protein
   9861..9900    -  CDS            lacI (fragment): lac repressor; lacI; The lac repressor binds to the lac operator to inhibit transcription in E. coli. This inhibition can be relieved by adding lactose or isopropyl-β-D-thiogalactopyranoside (IPTG).
  10073..10882   +  CDS            KanR: aminoglycoside phosphotransferase; aph(3')-Ia; confers resistance to kanamycin in bacteria or G418 (Geneticin®) in eukaryotes
>Addgene plasmid #103702 | LSB-hsa-miR-6503-5p | depositor full sequence | sequence record 196452 | Full Sequence
AATTGAGGGGATAACGCAGGAAAGAACATGTGAGCAAAAGGCCAGCAAAAGGCCAGGAACCGTAAAAAGG
CCGCGTTGCTGGCGTTTTTCCATAGGCTCCGCCCCCCTGACGAGCATCACAAAAATCGACGCTCAAGTCA
GAGGTGGCGAAACCCGACAGGACTATAAAGATACCAGGCGTTTCCCCCTGGAAGCTCCCTCGTGCGCTCT
CCTGTTCCGACCCTGCCGCTTACCGGATACCTGTCCGCCTTTCTCCCTTCGGGAAGCGTGGCGCTTTCTC
ATAGCTCACGCTGTAGGTATCTCAGTTCGGTGTAGGTCGTTCGCTCCAAGCTGGGCTGTGTGCACGAACC
CCCCGTTCAGCCCGACCGCTGCGCCTTATCCGGTAACTATCGTCTTGAGTCCAACCCGGTAAGACACGAC
TTATCGCCACTGGCAGCAGCCACTGGTAACAGGATTAGCAGAGCGAGGTATGTAGGCGGTGCTACAGAGT
TCTTGAAGTGGTGGCCTAACTACGGCTACACTAGAAGAACAGTATTTGGTATCTGCGCTCTGCTGAAGCC
AGTTACCTTCGGAAAAAGAGTTGGTAGCTCTTGATCCGGCAAACAAACCACCGCTGGTAGCGGTGGTTTT
TTTGTTTGCAAGCAGCAGATTACGCGCAGAAAAAAAGGATCTCAAGAAGATCCTTTGATCTTTTCTACGG
GGTCTGACGCTCAGTGGAACGAAAACTCACGTTAAGGGATTTTGGTCATGAGATTATCAAAAAGGATCTT
CACCTAGATCCTTTTAAATTAAAAATGAAGTTTTAAATCAATCTAAAGTATATATGAGTAAACTTGGTCT
GACAGTTACCAATGCTTAATCAGTGAGGCACCTATCTCAGCGATCTGTCTATTTCGTTCATCCATAGTTG
CCTGACTCCCCGTCGTGTAGATAACTACGATACGGGAGGGCTTACCATCTGGCCCCAGTGCTGCAATGAT
ACCGCGAGAACCACGCTCACCGGCTCCAGATTTATCAGCAATAAACCAGCCAGCCGGAAGGGCCGAGCGC
AGAAGTGGTCCTGCAACTTTATCCGCCTCCATCCAGTCTATTAATTGTTGCCGGGAAGCTAGAGTAAGTA
GTTCGCCAGTTAATAGTTTGCGCAACGTTGTTGCCATTGCTACAGGCATCGTGGTGTCACGCTCGTCGTT
TGGTATGGCTTCATTCAGCTCCGGTTCCCAACGATCAAGGCGAGTTACATGATCCCCCATGTTGTGCAAA
AAAGCGGTTAGCTCCTTCGGTCCTCCGATCGTTGTCAGAAGTAAGTTGGCCGCAGTGTTATCACTCATGG
TTATGGCAGCACTGCATAATTCTCTTACTGTCATGCCATCCGTAAGATGCTTTTCTGTGACTGGTGAGTA
CTCAACCAAGTCATTCTGAGAATAGTGTATGCGGCGACCGAGTTGCTCTTGCCCGGCGTCAATACGGGAT
AATACCGCGCCACATAGCAGAACTTTAAAAGTGCTCATCATTGGAAAACGTTCTTCGGGGCGAAAACTCT
CAAGGATCTTACCGCTGTTGAGATCCAGTTCGATGTAACCCACTCGTGCACCCAACTGATCTTCAGCATC
TTTTACTTTCACCAGCGTTTCTGGGTGAGCAAAAACAGGAAGGCAAAATGCCGCAAAAAAGGGAATAAGG
GCGACACGGAAATGTTGAATACTCATACTCTTCCTTTTTCAATATTATTGAAGCATTTATCAGGGTTATT
GTCTCATGAGCGGATACATATTTGAATGTAGCTCCGAATTTCTCGAGGGCTTGTCGACGACGGCGGTCTC
CGTCGTCAGGATCATGAATTCGACCCGCCTGCCACCATGACCGAGTACAAGCCCACGGTGCGCCTCGCCA
CCCGCGACGACGTCCCCCGGGCCGTACGCACCCTCGCCGCCGCGTTCGCCGACTACCCCGCCACGCGCCA
CACCGTCGACCCGGACCGCCACATCGAGCGGGTCACCGAGCTGCAAGAACTCTTCCTCACGCGCGTCGGG
CTCGACATCGGCAAGGTGTGGGTCGCGGACGACGGCGCCGCGGTGGCGGTCTGGACCACGCCGGAGAGCG
TCGAAGCGGGGGCGGTGTTCGCCGAGATCGGCCCGCGCATGGCCGAGTTGAGCGGTTCCCGGCTGGCCGC
GCAGCAACAGATGGAAGGCCTCCTGGCGCCGCACCGGCCCAAGGAGCCCGCGTGGTTCCTGGCCACCGTC
GGCGTCTCGCCCGACCACCAGGGCAAGGGTCTGGGCAGCGCCGTCGTGCTCCCCGGAGTGGAGGCGGCCG
AGCGCGCCGGGGTGCCCGCCTTCCTGGAGACATCCGCGCCCCGCAACCTCCCCTTCTACGAGCGGCTCGG
CTTCACCGTCACCGCCGACGTCGAGGTGCCCGAAGGACCGCGCACCTGGTGCATGACCCGCAAGCCCGGT
GCCTGATACGCGTGAATTCACTCCTCAGGTGCAGGCTGCCTATCAGAAGGTGGTGGCTGGTGTGGCCAAT
GCCCTGGCTCACAAATACCACTGAGATCTTTTTCCCTCTGCCAAAAATTATGGGGACATCATGAAGCCCC
TTGAGCATCTGACTTCTGGCTAATAAAGGAAATTTATTTTCATTGCAATAGTGTGTTGGAATTTTTTGTG
TCTCTCACTCGGAAGGACATATGGGAGGGCAAATCATTTAAAACATCAGAATGAGTATTTGGTTTAGAGT
TTGGCAACATATGCCCATATGCTGGCTGCCATGAACAAAGGTTGGCTATAAAGAGGTCATCAGTATATGA
AACAGCCCCCTGCTGTCCATTCCTTATTCCATAGAAAAGCCTTGACTTGAGGTTAGATTTTTTTTATATT
TTGTTTTGTGTTATTTTTTTCTTTAACATCCCTAAAATTTTCCTTACATGTTTTACTAGCCAGATTTTTC
CTCCTCTCCTGACTACTCCCAGTCATAGCTGTCCCTCTTCTCTTATGGAGATCCCTCGACCTGCAGCCCA
AGCTTGAATTCTCTAGAATTACCCTGTTATCCCTATGCTTGGTTTACCGAGCTCTTATTGGTTTTCAAAC
TTCATTGACTGTGCCCAACGCGCCTGGGAGCTCACGGGGACAGCCCCCCCCCAAAGCCCCCAGGGATGTA
ATTACGTCCCTCCCCCGCTAGGGGGCAGCAGCGAGCCGCCCGGGGCTCCGCTCCGGTCCGGCGCTCCCCC
CGCATCCCCGAGCCGGCAGCGTGCGGGGACAGCCCGGGCACGGGGAAGGTGGCACGGGATCGCTTTCCTC
TGAACGCTTCTCGCTGCTCTTTGAGCCTGCAGACACCTGGGGGGATACGGGGAAAAAGCTAGGCTGAAAG
ACCGGTTCTTAGAATGACACGCGCCTGGGAGCTCACGGGGACAGCCCCCCCCCAAAGCCCCCAGGGATGT
AATTACGTCCCTCCCCCGCTAGGGGGCAGCAGCGAGCCGCCCGGGGCTCCGCTCCGGTCCGGCGCTCCCC
CCGCATCCCCGAGCCGGCAGCGTGCGGGGACAGCCCGGGCACGGGGAAGGTGGCACGGGATCGCTTTCCT
CTGAACGCTTCTCGCTGCTCTTTGAGCCTGCAGACACCTGGGGGGATACGGGGAAAAAGCTAACTTCTGA
GACGACAACTTTGTATAGAAAAGTTGGCTCCGAATTCGCCCTTGACAGCAGAGATCCAGTTTGGTTAATT
AATTGGCTCCGGTGCCCGTCAGTGGGCAGAGCGCACATCGCCCACAGTCCCCGAGAAGTTGTGGGGAGGG
GTCGGCAATTGAACCGGTGCCTAGAGAAGGTGGCGCGGGGTAAACTGGGAAAGTGATGTCGTGTACTGGC
TCCGCCTTTTTCCCGAGGGTGGGGGAGAACCGTATATAAGTGCAGTAGTCGCCGTGAACGTTCTTTTTCG
CAACGGGTTTGCCGCCAGAACACAGGTAAGTGCCGTGTGTGGTTCCCGCGGGCCTGGCCTCTTTACGGGT
TATGGCCCTTGCGTGCCTTGAATTACTTCCACCTGGCTGCAGTACGTGATTCTTGATCCCGAGCTTCGGG
TTGGAAGTGGGTGGGAGAGTTCGAGGCCTTGCGCTTAAGGAGCCCCTTCGCCTCGTGCTTGAGTTGAGGC
CTGGCCTGGGCGCTGGGGCCGCCGCGTGCGAATCTGGTGGCACCTTCGCGCCTGTCTCGCTGCTTTCGAT
AAGTCTCTAGCCATTTAAAATTTTTGATGACCTGCTGCGACGCTTTTTTTCTGGCAAGATAGTCTTGTAA
ATGCGGGCCAAGATCTGCACACTGGTATTTCGGTTTTTGGGGCCGCGGGCGGCGACGGGGCCCGTGCGTC
CCAGCGCACATGTTCGGCGAGGCGGGGCCTGCGAGCGCGGCCACCGAGAATCGGACGGGGGTAGTCTCAA
GCTGGCCGGCCTGCTCTGGTGCCTGGCCTCGCGCCGCCGTGTATCGCCCCGCCCTGGGCGGCAAGGCTGG
CCCGGTCGGCACCAGTTGCGTGAGCGGAAAGATGGCCGCTTCCCGGCCCTGCTGCAGGGAGCTCAAAATG
GAGGACGCGGCGCTCGGGAGAGCGGGCGGGTGAGTCACCCACACAAAGGAAAAGGGCCTTTCCGTCCTCA
GCCGTCGCTTCATGTGACTCCACGGAGTACCGGGCGCCGTCCAGGCACCTCGATTAGTTCTCGAGCTTTT
GGAGTACGTCGTCTTTAGGTTGGGGGGAGGGGTTTTATGCGATGGAGTTTCCCCACACTGAGTGGGTGGA
GACTGAAGTTAGGCCAGCTTGGCACTTGATGTAATTCTCCTTGGAATTTGCCCTTTTTGAGTTTGGATCT
TGGTTCATTCTCAAGCCTCAGACAGTGGTTCAAAGTTTTTTTCTTCCATTTCAGGTGTCGTGAGAAGGGC
GAATTCGACCCAAGTTTGTACAAAAAAGCAGGCTGGATCCAGGTGCCACCATGGTGAGCGAGCTGATTAA
GGAGAACATGCACATGAAGCTGTACATGGAGGGCACCGTGAACAACCACCACTTCAAGTGCACATCCGAG
GGCGAAGGCAAGCCCTACGAGGGCACCCAGACCATGAGAATCAAGGCGGTCGAGGGCGGCCCTCTCCCCT
TCGCCTTCGACATCCTGGCTACCAGCTTCATGTACGGCAGCAAAACCTTCATCAACCACACCCAGGGCAT
CCCCGACTTCTTTAAGCAGTCCTTCCCCGAGGGCTTCACATGGGAGAGAGTCACCACATACGAAGATGGG
GGCGTGCTGACCGCTACCCAGGACACCAGCCTCCAGGACGGCTGCCTCATCTACAACGTCAAGATCAGAG
GGGTGAACTTCCCATCCAACGGCCCTGTGATGCAGAAGAAAACACTCGGCTGGGAGGCCTCCACCGAGAC
ACTGTACCCCGCTGACGGCGGCCTGGAAGGCAGAGCCGACATGGCCCTGAAGCTCGTGGGCGGGGGCCAC
CTGATCTGCAACCTTAAGACCACATACAGATCCAAGAAACCCGCTAAGAACCTCAAGATGCCCGGCGTCT
ACTATGTGGACAGGAGACTGGAAAGAATCAAGGAGGCCGACAAAGAGACATACGTCGAGCAGCACGAGGT
GGCTGTGGCCAGATACTGCGACCTCCCTAGCAAACTGGGGCACAAACTTAATTGAGAATTCTACCACCCA
GCTTTCTTGTACAAAGTGGTACGTCTCAAGACCAGAGGTCTCTGCTTGCGGTGAGTCTGGGGATTTGAAT
GCAGACCTTCTGGGGATTTGAATGCAGACCTTCTGGGGATTTGAATGCAGACCTTCTGGGGATTTGAATG
CAGACCTCAACCAGAAGAGACCTGTGCTTCACTCCTCAGGTGCAGGCTGCCTATCAGAAGGTGGTGGCTG
GTGTGGCCAATGCCCTGGCTCACAAATACCACTGAGATCTTTTTCCCTCTGCCAAAAATTATGGGGACAT
CATGAAGCCCCTTGAGCATCTGACTTCTGGCTAATAAAGGAAATTTATTTTCATTGCAATAGTGTGTTGG
AATTTTTTGTGTCTCTCACTCGGAAGGACATATGGGAGGGCAAATCATTTAAAACATCAGAATGAGTATT
TGGTTTAGAGTTTGGCAACATATGCCCATATGCTGGCTGCCATGAACAAAGGTTGGCTATAAAGAGGTCA
TCAGTATATGAAACAGCCCCCTGCTGTCCATTCCTTATTCCATAGAAAAGCCTTGACTTGAGGTTAGATT
TTTTTTATATTTTGTTTTGTGTTATTTTTTTCTTTAACATCCCTAAAATTTTCCTTACATGTTTTACTAG
CCAGATTTTTCCTCCTCTCCTGACTACTCCCAGTCATAGCTGTCCCTCTTCTCTTATGGAGATCCCGAGC
GGTGCGTTTTTATGCTTGTAGTATTGTATAATGTTTTTAAGATCCAAGCTTCTGACCTCTTCTCTTCCTC
CCACAGGGCCTCGAGACAATTGCATCGATGGTACCAGTGAAAGTCTGCAATGAATTCGAGTTGGCGCGCC
TGTCATTCTAAATCTCTCTTTCAGCCTAAAGCTTTTTCCCCGTATCCCCCCAGGTGTCTGCAGGCTCAAA
GAGCAGCGAGAAGCGTTCAGAGGAAAGCGATCCCGTGCCACCTTCCCCGTGCCCGGGCTGTCCCCGCACG
CTGCCGGCTCGGGGATGCGGGGGGAGCGCCGGACCGGAGCGGAGCCCCGGGCGGCTCGCTGCTGCCCCCT
AGCGGGGGAGGGACGTAATTACATCCCTGGGGGCTTTGGGAGGGGGCTGTCCCCGTGAGCTCCCAGGCGC
GCCTGTCATTCTAAATCTCTCTTTCAGCCTAAAGCTTTTTCCCCGTATCCCCCCAGGTGTCTGCAGGCTC
AAAGAGCAGCGAGAAGCGTTCAGAGGAAAGCGATCCCGTGCCACCTTCCCCGTGCCCGGGCTGTCCCCGC
ACGCTGCCGGCTCGGGGATGCGGGGGGAGCGCCGGACCGGAGCGGAGCCCCGGGCGGCTCGCTGCTGCCC
CCTAGCGGGGGAGGGACGTAATTACATCCCTGGGGGCTTTGGGGGGGGGCTGTCCCCGTGAGCTCCCAGG
CGCGCCAACTCGGTACCGTATCGATGTCGACGTTAACGCTAGTGATATCAACTTTGTATAGAAAAGTTGG
CTCCGAATTCGCCCTTGACAGCAGAGATCCAGTTTGGTTAATTAATTGGCTCCGGTGCCCGTCAGTGGGC
AGAGCGCACATCGCCCACAGTCCCCGAGAAGTTGTGGGGAGGGGTCGGCAATTGAACCGGTGCCTAGAGA
AGGTGGCGCGGGGTAAACTGGGAAAGTGATGTCGTGTACTGGCTCCGCCTTTTTCCCGAGGGTGGGGGAG
AACCGTATATAAGTGCAGTAGTCGCCGTGAACGTTCTTTTTCGCAACGGGTTTGCCGCCAGAACACAGGT
AAGTGCCGTGTGTGGTTCCCGCGGGCCTGGCCTCTTTACGGGTTATGGCCCTTGCGTGCCTTGAATTACT
TCCACCTGGCTGCAGTACGTGATTCTTGATCCCGAGCTTCGGGTTGGAAGTGGGTGGGAGAGTTCGAGGC
CTTGCGCTTAAGGAGCCCCTTCGCCTCGTGCTTGAGTTGAGGCCTGGCCTGGGCGCTGGGGCCGCCGCGT
GCGAATCTGGTGGCACCTTCGCGCCTGTCTCGCTGCTTTCGATAAGTCTCTAGCCATTTAAAATTTTTGA
TGACCTGCTGCGACGCTTTTTTTCTGGCAAGATAGTCTTGTAAATGCGGGCCAAGATCTGCACACTGGTA
TTTCGGTTTTTGGGGCCGCGGGCGGCGACGGGGCCCGTGCGTCCCAGCGCACATGTTCGGCGAGGCGGGG
CCTGCGAGCGCGGCCACCGAGAATCGGACGGGGGTAGTCTCAAGCTGGCCGGCCTGCTCTGGTGCCTGGC
CTCGCGCCGCCGTGTATCGCCCCGCCCTGGGCGGCAAGGCTGGCCCGGTCGGCACCAGTTGCGTGAGCGG
AAAGATGGCCGCTTCCCGGCCCTGCTGCAGGGAGCTCAAAATGGAGGACGCGGCGCTCGGGAGAGCGGGC
GGGTGAGTCACCCACACAAAGGAAAAGGGCCTTTCCGTCCTCAGCCGTCGCTTCATGTGACTCCACGGAG
TACCGGGCGCCGTCCAGGCACCTCGATTAGTTCTCGAGCTTTTGGAGTACGTCGTCTTTAGGTTGGGGGG
AGGGGTTTTATGCGATGGAGTTTCCCCACACTGAGTGGGTGGAGACTGAAGTTAGGCCAGCTTGGCACTT
GATGTAATTCTCCTTGGAATTTGCCCTTTTTGAGTTTGGATCTTGGTTCATTCTCAAGCCTCAGACAGTG
GTTCAAAGTTTTTTTCTTCCATTTCAGGTGTCGTGAGAAGGGCGAATTCGACCCAAGTTTGTACAAAAAA
GCAGGCTCGCCACCATGGTGAGCAAGGGCGAGGAGCTGTTCACCGGGGTGGTGCCCATCCTGGTCGAGCT
GGACGGCGACGTAAACGGCCACAAGTTCAGCGTGAGGGGCGAGGGCGAGGGCGATGCCACCAACGGCAAG
CTGACCCTGAAGTTCATCTGCACCACCGGCAAGCTGCCCGTGCCCTGGCCCACCCTCGTGACCACCCTGA
GCCACGGCGTGCAGTGCTTCGCCCGCTACCCCGACCACATGAAGCAGCACGACTTCTTCAAGTCCGCCAT
GCCCGAAGGCTACGTCCAGGAGCGCACCATCTTCTTCAAGGACGACGGCACCTACAAGACCCGCGCCGAG
GTGAAGTTCGAGGGCGACACCCTAGTGAACCGCATCGAGCTGAAGGGCGTCGACTTCAAGGAGGACGGCA
ACATCCTGGGGCACAAGCTGGAGTACAACTTCAACAGCCACAACATCTATATCATGGCCGTCAAGCAGAA
GAACGGCATCAAGGTGAACTTCAAGATCCGCCACAACGTGGAGGACGGCAGCGTGCAGCTCGCCGACCAC
TACCAGCAGAACACCCCCATCGGCGACGGCCCCGTGCTGCTGCCCGACAGCCACTACCTGAGCACCCAGT
CCGTGCTGAGCAAAGACCCCAACGAGAAGCGCGATCACATGGTCCTGCTGGAGTTCCGCACCGCCGCCGG
GATCACTCTCGGCATGGACGAGCTGTACAAGTAATACCACCCAGCTTTCTTGTACAAAGTGGTACGCGTG
AATTCACTCCTCAGGTGCAGGCTGCCTATCAGAAGGTGGTGGCTGGTGTGGCCAATGCCCTGGCTCACAA
ATACCACTGAGATCTTTTTCCCTCTGCCAAAAATTATGGGGACATCATGAAGCCCCTTGAGCATCTGACT
TCTGGCTAATAAAGGAAATTTATTTTCATTGCAATAGTGTGTTGGAATTTTTTGTGTCTCTCACTCGGAA
GGACATATGGGAGGGCAAATCATTTAAAACATCAGAATGAGTATTTGGTTTAGAGTTTGGCAACATATGC
CCATATGCTGGCTGCCATGAACAAAGGTTGGCTATAAAGAGGTCATCAGTATATGAAACAGCCCCCTGCT
GTCCATTCCTTATTCCATAGAAAAGCCTTGACTTGAGGTTAGATTTTTTTTATATTTTGTTTTGTGTTAT
TTTTTTCTTTAACATCCCTAAAATTTTCCTTACATGTTTTACTAGCCAGATTTTTCCTCCTCTCCTGACT
ACTCCCAGTCATAGCTGTCCCTCTTCTCTTATGGAGATCCCTCGACCTGCAGCCCAAGCTTGGCGTAATC
ATGGTCATAGCTGTTTCCTGTGTGAAATTGTTATCCGCTCACAATTCCACACAACATACGAGCCGGAAGC
ATAAAGTGTAAAGCCTGGGGTGCCTAATGAGTGAGCTAACTCACATTAATTGCGTTGCGCTCACTGCCCG
CTTTCCAGTCGGGAAACCTGTCGTGCCAGCGGATCGACAGTACTAAGCTTGGTCTAATACCCAATCTCTC
GTCTTATCCAGATGTTTTATACGCCTCTGGCCCGTGTCTCAAAATCTCTGATGTTACATTGCACAAGATA
AAATAATATCATCATGAACAATAAAACTGTCTGCTTACATAAACAGTAATACAAGGGGTGTTATGAGCCA
TATTCAACGGGAAACGTCGAGGCCGCGATTAAATTCCAACATGGATGCTGATTTATATGGGTATAAATGG
GCTCGCGATAATGTCGGGCAATCAGGTGCGACAATCTATCGCTTGTATGGGAAGCCCGATGCGCCAGAGT
TGTTTCTGAAACATGGCAAAGGTAGCGTTGCCAATGATGTTACAGATGAGATGGTCAGACTAAACTGGCT
GACGGAATTTATGCCTCTTCCGACCATCAAGCATTTTATCCGTACTCCTGATGATGCATGGTTACTCACC
ACTGCGATCCCCGGAAAAACAGCATTCCAGGTATTAGAAGAATATCCTGATTCAGGTGAAAATATTGTTG
ATGCGCTGGCAGTGTTCCTGCGCCGGTTGCATTCGATTCCTGTTTGTAATTGTCCTTTTAACAGCGATCG
CGTATTTCGTCTCGCTCAGGCGCAATCACGAATGAATAACGGTTTGGTTGATGCGAGTGATTTTGATGAC
GAGCGTAATGGCTGGCCTGTTGAACAAGTCTGGAAAGAAATGCATAAACTTTTGCCATTCTCACCGGATT
CAGTCGTCACTCATGGTGATTTCTCACTTGATAACCTTATTTTTGACGAGGGGAAATTAATAGGTTGTAT
TGATGTTGGACGAGTCGGAATCGCAGACCGATACCAGGATCTTGCCATCCTATGGAACTGCCTCGGTGAG
TTTTCTCCTTCATTACAGAAACGGCTTTTTCAAAAATATGGTATTGATAATCCTGATATGAATAAATTGC
AGTTTCATTTGATGCTCGATGAGTTTTTCTAATCAGAATTGGTTAATTGGTTGTAACACTGGCAGAGCAT
TACGCTGACTTGACGGGACGGCGCAAGCTCATGACCAAAATCCCTTAACGTGAGTTACGCGTCGTTCCAC
TGAGCGTCAGAGGTATCACTAGTATTACAGAGGTAAGTTATAACAGTCGCCTAACCC
