>Addgene plasmid #103702 | LSB-hsa-miR-6503-5p | depositor partial sequence | sequence record 196453 | hsa-miR-6503-5p target
TCTGGGGATTTGAATGCAGACCT
